>Addgene plasmid #29561 | V32V | addgene partial sequence | sequence record 34989 | 29561 with CMV-F
GCAGAGCTGGTTTAGTGAACCGTCAGATCCGCTAGCGCCACCATGGATCCTGTGAGCAAGGGCGAGGAGC
TGTTCACCGGGGTGGTGCCCATCCTGGTCGAGCTGGACGGCGACGTAAACGGCCACAAGTTCAGCGTGTC
CGGCGAGGGCGAGGGCGATGCCACCTACGGCAAGCTGACCCTGAAGCTCATCTGCACCACCGGCAAGCTG
CCCGTGCCCTGGCCCACCCTCGTGACCACCCTCGGCTACGGCCTGCAGTGCTTCGCCCGCTACCCCGACC
ACATGAAGCAGCACGACTTCTTCAAGTCCGCCATGCCCGAAGGCTACGTCCAGGAGCGCACCATCTTCTT
CAAGGACGACGGCAACTACAAGACCCGCGCCGAGGTGAAGTTCGAGGGCGACACCCTGGTGAACCGCATC
GAGCTGAAGGGCATCGACTTCAAGGAGGACGGCAACATCCTGGGGCACAAGCTGGAGTACAACTACAACA
GCCACAACGTCTATATCACCGCCGACAAGCAGAAGAACGGCATCAAGGCCAACTTCAAGATCCGCCACAA
CATCGAGGACGGCGGCGTGCAGCTCGCCGACCACTACCAGCAGAACACCCCCATCGGCGACGGCCCCGTG
CTGCTGCCCGACAACCACTACCTGAGCTACCAGTCCAAGCTGAGCAAAGACCCCAACGAGAAGCGCGATC
ACATGGTCCTGCTGGAGTTCGTGACCGCCGCCGGGATCACTCTCGGCATGGACGAGCTGTATAAGACTAG
TGGCCTCGAGACGCGTGATATCAGATCTGAGAACCTGTACTTCCAGGGCCCGCGGGAATTCCCCGGGGGT
ACCGCTGGACCGGTCGCCACCGTGGTGAGCAAGGGCGAGGAGCTG
