>Addgene plasmid #29561 | V32V | addgene partial sequence | sequence record 34990 | 29561 with SV40pA-R (5' GAAATTTGTGATGCTATTGC 3')
AAGCTGCATAACAGTTAACAACAACAATTGCATTCATTTTATGTTTCAGGTTCAGGGGGAGGTGTGGGAG
GTTTTTTAAAGCAAGTAAAACCTCTACAAATGTGGTATGGCTGATTATGATCTAGAGTCGCGGCCGCTTT
ACTTGTACAGCTCGTCCATGCCGAGAGTGATCCCGGCGGCGGTCACGAACTCCAGCAGGACCATGTGATC
GCGCTTCTCGTTGGGGTCTTTGCTCAGCTTGGACTGGTAGCTCAGGTAGTGGTTGTCGGGCAGCAGCACG
GGGCCGTCGCCGATGGGGGTGTTCTGCTGGTAGTGGTCGGCGAGCTGCACGCCGCCGTCCTCGATGTTGT
GGCGGATCTTGAAGTTGGCCTTGATGCCGTTCTTCTGCTTGTCGGCGGTGATATAGACGTTGTGGCTGTT
GTAGTTGTACTCCAGCTTGTGCCCCAGGATGTTGCCGTCCTCCTTGAAGTCGATGCCCTTCAGCTCGATG
CGGTTCACCAGGGTGTCGCCCTCGAACTTCACCTCGGCGCGGGTCTTGTAGTTGCCGTCGTCCTTGAAGA
AGATGGTGCGCTCCTGGACGTAGCCTTCGGGCATGGCGGACTTGAAGAAGTCGTGCTGCTTCATGTGGTC
GGGGTAGCGGGCGAAGCACTGCAGGCCGTAGCCGAGGGTGGTCACGAGGGTGGGCCAGGGCACGGGCAGC
TTGCCGGTGGTGCAGATGAGCTTCAGGGTCAGCTTGCCGTAAGTGGCATCGCCCTCGCCCTCGCCGGACA
CGCTGAACTTGTGGCCGTTTACGTCGCCGTCCAGCTCGACAAGGATGGGCACCACCCCGGTGAACAGCTC
CTCGCCCTTGCTCACCACGGTGGCGACCGGTCAACCGTAACCCCCGGGGAATTCCCGCGGGCCCTGGAA
