[The description below was written by a language model from this plasmid's Addgene catalogue record.]
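Description:
V32V is a mammalian expression plasmid built on the Clontech EGFP-N1 backbone, in which the original fluorescent protein coding region has been replaced, between BamHI and NotI sites that both remain intact, by a roughly 1.5 kb insert encoding two copies of the yellow fluorescent protein Venus joined in tandem. The name Venus-32-Venus suggests that the two fluorophores are separated by a linker of about 32 amino acids; the depositor supplies the linker sequence, but the record does not otherwise describe it. The plasmid is maintained at high copy in E. coli under kanamycin selection. The same resistance cassette provides neomycin resistance, allowing G418 selection of transfected mammalian cells. The record does not name the promoter or include a feature table. N1-series vectors normally drive expression from the CMV immediate-early promoter and carry an SV40 polyadenylation signal, so this arrangement is expected here but is not documented.

The construct is catalogued as an anisotropy and brightness standard. Because the two Venus moieties are identical and held close together in a single polypeptide, they can undergo energy transfer between like fluorophores (homo-FRET). This depolarises the emitted light and lowers fluorescence anisotropy relative to monomeric Venus. Each molecule also carries exactly two fluorophores, which gives a defined dimer reference for molecular brightness measurements in fluctuation-based methods. Such calibration constructs help interpret anisotropy and brightness readings from Venus-tagged proteins of unknown oligomeric state or conformation. The associated publication used this kind of approach to study rearrangement of CaMKIIalpha catalytic domains during activation.
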