Addgene plasmid #29561: V32V
Depositing lab: Steven Vogel. Depositing organization: National Institute on Alcohol Abuse & Alcoholism (NIAAA). Publication: Structural rearrangement of CaMKIIalpha catalytic domains encodes activation. Thaler C, Koushik SV, Puhl HL, Blank PS, Vogel SS. Proc Natl Acad Sci U S A. 2009 Apr 14. 106(15):6369-74. 10.1073/pnas.0901913106 PubMed 19339497.
Backbone
  Vector backbone: EGFP N1
  Backbone manufacturer: Clonetech
  Backbone size w/o insert (bp): 3937
  Vector type: Mammalian Expression ; Anisotropy and brightness standard
  Selectable markers: Neomycin (select with G418)
Growth in bacteria
  Bacterial resistance: Kanamycin, 50 μg/mL
  Growth temperature: 37°C
  Growth strain: DH5alpha
  Copy number: High Copy
Gene/Insert
  Gene/Insert name: Venus-32-Venus (alt name: V32V)
  Insert size (bp): 1533
  Cloning method: Restriction Enzyme; 5′ cloning site Bam H1 (not destroyed); 3′ cloning site Not I (not destroyed)
  Sequencing primers: 5′ CCAAAATCAACGGGACTTTCC; 3′ CAGGTTCAGGGGGAGGTGTGG
Terms and licenses: Academic/Nonprofit Terms; Industry Terms: Not Available to Industry
Depositor comments: Anisotropy standard and brightness standard Linker sequence: CTGTATAAGACTAGTGGCCTCGAGACGCGTGATATCAGATCTGAGAACCTGTAC TTCCAGGGCCCGCGGGAATTCCCCGGGGGTACCGCTGGACCGGTCGCCACCGTG
How to cite: V32V was a gift from Steven Vogel (Addgene plasmid # 29561 ; http://n2t.net/addgene:29561 ; RRID:Addgene_29561)
